Addgene plasmid #144939: TFORF3463
Purpose: Lentiviral vector for overexpressing transcription factor ORFs with unique 24-bp barcodes. Barcodes facilitate identification of transcription factors in pooled screens.
Depositing lab: Feng Zhang. Depositing organization: Broad Institute. Publication: A transcription factor atlas of directed differentiation. Joung J, Ma S, Tay T, Geiger-Schuller KR, Kirchgatterer PC, Verdine VK, Guo B, Arias-Garcia MA, Allen WE, Singh A, Kuksenko O, Abudayyeh OO, Gootenberg JS, Fu Z, Macrae RK, Buenrostro JD, Regev A, Zhang F. Cell. 2023 Jan 5;186(1):209-229.e26. doi: 10.1016/j.cell.2022.11.026. PubMed 36608654.
Backbone
  Vector backbone: pLX_TRC317
  Backbone manufacturer: Broad Institute Genetic Perturbation Platform
  Backbone size w/o insert (bp): 8264
  Vector type: Mammalian Expression, Lentiviral
  Selectable markers: Puromycin
Growth in bacteria
  Bacterial resistance: Ampicillin, 100 μg/mL
  Growth temperature: 37°C
  Growth strain: NEB Stable
  Copy number: High Copy
Gene/Insert
  Gene/Insert name: ETV7
  Species: H. sapiens (human)
  Insert size (bp): 1229
  Entrez Gene: ETV7 (a.k.a. TEL-2, TEL2, TELB)
  Promoter: EF1a
  Tag / fusion protein: V5 (C terminal on insert)
  Cloning method: Gateway Cloning
  Sequencing primers: 5′ GGGTGGAGACTGAAGTTAGGCCAG; 3′ CACATAGCGTAAAAGGAGCAACATAG
Resource information
  A portion of this plasmid was derived from a plasmid made by: Broad Institute Genetic Perturbation Platform
Terms and licenses: Academic/Nonprofit Terms; Industry Terms: Not Available to Industry
Depositor comments: NM_016135.3 Please test multiple small colonies in case of plasmid recombination. To make this collection available in a timely manner, a portion of this collection was not fully sequenced by Addgene. If an Addgene verified full plasmid sequence is not available, please contact us prior to placing an order to request the full sequence.
How to cite: TFORF3463 was a gift from Feng Zhang (Addgene plasmid # 144939 ; http://n2t.net/addgene:144939 ; RRID:Addgene_144939)
