[The description below was written by a language model from this plasmid's Addgene catalogue record and pLannotate feature annotations shown in this document.]
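Description:
TFORF3463 is a third-generation-style, self-inactivating lentiviral expression plasmid built on the pLX_TRC317 backbone and carrying the human transcription factor ETV7 (also known as TEL2/TELB). It belongs to a barcoded collection of transcription factor ORFs. In bacteria it is maintained through a high-copy ColE1/pUC-type origin with ampicillin resistance (AmpR), and an f1 origin is also present. The depositor notes that the plasmid can recombine, a common issue with LTR-containing vectors.

The viral genome is driven by an RSV promoter fused to a truncated HIV-1 5' LTR, followed by the Ψ packaging signal, a gag fragment, the Rev response element and a cPPT/CTS, and it ends in a ΔU3 3' LTR with a downstream SV40 poly(A) signal. Within this unit, an SV40 early promoter drives a puromycin N-acetyltransferase gene for selecting transduced mammalian cells. A separate EF-1α promoter drives the ETV7 ORF. The ORF was introduced by Gateway cloning and is flanked by attB1 and attB2 sites, with the reading frame continuing into a C-terminal V5 epitope tag for detection. A WPRE downstream enhances transcript stability and expression.

The catalogue entry describes a unique 24-bp barcode associated with each ORF. The feature table does not annotate it, so its exact position is not stated. The annotated ETV7 coding region is somewhat shorter than the listed insert size, presumably because the latter includes flanking sequence. The construct is intended for stable overexpression of ETV7, and the barcode allows this factor to be identified in pooled screens such as directed-differentiation studies.
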