Features (pLannotate 1.2.2; 34 found; start..end, strand, type, name):
      5..231     +  promoter       RSV promoter: Rous sarcoma virus enhancer/promoter
    232..412     +  LTR            5' LTR (truncated): truncated 5' long terminal repeat (LTR) from HIV-1
    459..584     +  misc_feature   HIV-1 Ψ: packaging signal of human immunodeficiency virus type 1
    568..931     +  CDS            HIV-1 gag (fragment): gag protein from human immunodeficiency virus 1; gag
   1077..1310    +  misc_feature   RRE: The Rev response element (RRE) of HIV-1 allows for Rev-dependent mRNA export from the nucleus to the cytoplasm.
   1687..1713    +  CDS            Rev (fragment): human immunodeficiency virus 1 (HIV-1) Rev protein; rev; enhances nuclear export of unspliced and incompletely spliced viral mRNAs
   1720..1743    +  promoter       SV40 promoter (fragment): SV40 early promoter
   1744..1815    +  promoter       SV40 promoter (fragment): SV40 enhancer and early promoter
   1839..1974    +  rep_origin     SV40 ori: SV40 origin of replication
   2020..2616    +  CDS            PuroR (fragment): puromycin N-acetyltransferase; pac from Streptomyces; confers resistance to puromycin
   2665..2782    +  misc_feature   cPPT/CTS: central polypurine tract and central termination sequence of HIV-1
   2847..2913    +  CDS            small t antigen (fragment): SV40 (simian virus 40) small t antigen
   2920..4098    +  promoter       EF-1α promoter: strong constitutive promoter for human elongation factor EF-1α
   4119..4136    +  protein_bind   attB1 (fragment): mutant version of attB; core recombination site for the Gateway® BP reaction BP Clonase™
   4142..5164    +  CDS            ETV7: ETV7_HUMAN - Also known as TEL2, TELB, TREF. Experimental evidence at protein level: Swiss-Prot protein existence level 1. Transcriptional repressor; binds to the DNA sequence 5'- CCGGAAGT-3'. Isoform A does not seem to have a repressor activity. Isoform C does not seem to have a repressor activity. From Homo sapiens (Human).
   5167..5190    -  protein_bind   attB2: mutant version of attB; recombination site for the Gateway® BP reaction BP Clonase™
   5198..5239    +  CDS            V5 tag: epitope tag from simian virus 5
   5255..5308    +  promoter       U6 promoter (fragment): RNA polymerase III promoter for human U6 snRNA
   5350..5938    +  misc_feature   WPRE: woodchuck hepatitis virus posttranscriptional regulatory element
   5989..6008    +  misc_feature   cPPT/CTS (fragment): central polypurine tract and central termination sequence of HIV-1
   6010..6243    +  LTR            3' LTR (ΔU3): self-inactivating 3' long terminal repeat (LTR) from HIV-1
   6321..6442    +  polyA_signal   SV40 poly(A) signal: SV40 polyadenylation signal
   6482..6617    +  rep_origin     SV40 ori: SV40 origin of replication
   6638..6656    -  promoter       T7 promoter: promoter for bacteriophage T7 RNA polymerase
   6664..6819    +  CDS            lacZα (fragment): LacZα fragment of β-galactosidase; lacZ fragment
   6824..7252    +  rep_origin     f1 ori (sequence partly withheld): f1 bacteriophage origin of replication; arrow indicates direction of (+) strand synthesis
   7305..7409    +  promoter       AmpR promoter: bla
   7410..8270    +  CDS            AmpR: β-lactamase; bla; confers resistance to ampicillin, carbenicillin, and related antibiotics
   8441..9029    +  rep_origin     ori: high-copy-number ColE1/pMB1/pBR322/pUC origin of replication
   9212..9304    +  CDS            lacI (fragment): lac repressor; lacI; The lac repressor binds to the lac operator to inhibit transcription in E. coli. This inhibition can be relieved by adding lactose or isopropyl-β-D-thiogalactopyranoside (IPTG).
   9317..9338    +  protein_bind   CAP binding site: CAP binding activates transcription in the presence of cAMP. E. coli catabolite activator protein
   9353..9383    +  promoter       lac promoter: promoter for the E. coli lac operon
   9391..9407    +  protein_bind   lac operator: The lac repressor binds to the lac operator to inhibit transcription in E. coli. This inhibition can be relieved by adding lactose or isopropyl-β-D-thiogalactopyranoside (IPTG). lac repressor encoded by lacI
   9452..9470    +  promoter       T3 promoter: promoter for bacteriophage T3 RNA polymerase
>Addgene plasmid #144939 | TFORF3463 | addgene full sequence | sequence record 404515 | Addgene NGS Result
TTAATGTAGTCTTATGCAATACTCTTGTAGTCTTGCAACATGGTAACGATGAGTTAGCAACATGCCTTAC
AAGGAGAGAAAAAGCACCGTGCATGCCGATTGGTGGAAGTAAGGTGGTACGATCGTGCCTTATTAGGAAG
GCAACAGACGGGTCTGACATGGATTGGACGAACCACTGAATTGCCGCATTGCAGAGATATTGTATTTAAG
TGCCTAGCTCGATACATAAACGGGTCTCTCTGGTTAGACCAGATCTGAGCCTGGGAGCTCTCTGGCTAAC
TAGGGAACCCACTGCTTAAGCCTCAATAAAGCTTGCCTTGAGTGCTTCAAGTAGTGTGTGCCCGTCTGTT
GTGTGACTCTGGTAACTAGAGATCCCTCAGACCCTTTTAGTCAGTGTGGAAAATCTCTAGCAGTGGCGCC
CGAACAGGGACTTGAAAGCGAAAGGGAAACCAGAGGAGCTCTCTCGACGCAGGACTCGGCTTGCTGAAGC
GCGCACGGCAAGAGGCGAGGGGCGGCGACTGGTGAGTACGCCAAAAATTTTGACTAGCGGAGGCTAGAAG
GAGAGAGATGGGTGCGAGAGCGTCAGTATTAAGCGGGGGAGAATTAGATCGCGATGGGAAAAAATTCGGT
TAAGGCCAGGGGGAAAGAAAAAATATAAATTAAAACATATAGTATGGGCAAGCAGGGAGCTAGAACGATT
CGCAGTTAATCCTGGCCTGTTAGAAACATCAGAAGGCTGTAGACAAATACTGGGACAGCTACAACCATCC
CTTCAGACAGGATCAGAAGAACTTAGATCATTATATAATACAGTAGCAACCCTCTATTGTGTGCATCAAA
GGATAGAGATAAAAGACACCAAGGAAGCTTTAGACAAGATAGAGGAAGAGCAAAACAAAAGTAAGACCAC
CGCACAGCAAGCGGCCGCTGATCTTCAGACCTGGAGGAGGAGATATGAGGGACAATTGGAGAAGTGAATT
ATATAAATATAAAGTAGTAAAAATTGAACCATTAGGAGTAGCACCCACCAAGGCAAAGAGAAGAGTGGTG
CAGAGAGAAAAAAGAGCAGTGGGAATAGGAGCTTTGTTCCTTGGGTTCTTGGGAGCAGCAGGAAGCACTA
TGGGCGCAGCGTCAATGACGCTGACGGTACAGGCCAGACAATTATTGTCTGGTATAGTGCAGCAGCAGAA
CAATTTGCTGAGGGCTATTGAGGCGCAACAGCATCTGTTGCAACTCACAGTCTGGGGCATCAAGCAGCTC
CAGGCAAGAATCCTGGCTGTGGAAAGATACCTAAAGGATCAACAGCTCCTGGGGATTTGGGGTTGCTCTG
GAAAACTCATTTGCACCACTGCTGTGCCTTGGAATGCTAGTTGGAGTAATAAATCTCTGGAACAGATTTG
GAATCACACGACCTGGATGGAGTGGGACAGAGAAATTAACAATTACACAAGCTTAATACACTCCTTAATT
GAAGAATCGCAAAACCAGCAAGAAAAGAATGAACAAGAATTATTGGAATTAGATAAATGGGCAAGTTTGT
GGAATTGGTTTAACATAACAAATTGGCTGTGGTATATAAAATTATTCATAATGATAGTAGGAGGCTTGGT
AGGTTTAAGAATAGTTTTTGCTGTACTTTCTATAGTGAATAGAGTTAGGCAGGGATATTCACCATTATCG
TTTCAGACCCACCTCCCAACCCCGAGGGGACCCATGCATTGCATCTCAATTAGTCAGCAACCAGGTGTGG
AAAGTCCCCAGGCTCCCCAGCAGGCAGAAGTATGCAAAGCATGCGTCTCAATTAGTCAGCAACCATAGTC
CCGCCCCTAACTCCGCCCATCCCGCCCCTAACTCCGCCCAGTTCCGCCCATTCTCCGCCCCATGGCTGAC
TAATTTTTTTTATTTATGCAGAGGCCGAGGCCGCCTCGGCCTCTGAGCTATTCCAGAAGTAGTGAGGAGG
CTTTTTTGGAGGCCTAGGCTTTTGCAAAAAGCTTTCTAGAGGTACCACCGGAGCTTACCATGACCGAGTA
CAAGCCCACGGTGCGCCTCGCCACCCGCGACGACGTCCCCAGGGCCGTACGCACCCTCGCCGCCGCGTTC
GCCGACTACCCCGCCACGCGCCACACCGTCGATCCGGACCGCCACATCGAGCGGGTCACCGAGCTGCAAG
AACTCTTCCTCACGCGCGTCGGGCTCGACATCGGCAAGGTGTGGGTCGCGGACGACGGCGCCGCCGTGGC
GGTCTGGACCACGCCGGAGAGCGTCGAAGCGGGGGCGGTGTTCGCCGAGATCGGCCCGCGCATGGCCGAG
TTGAGCGGTTCCCGGCTGGCCGCGCAGCAACAGATGGAAGGCCTCCTGGCGCCGCACCGGCCCAAGGAGC
CCGCGTGGTTCCTGGCCACCGTCGGCGTCTCGCCCGACCACCAGGGCAAGGGTCTGGGCAGCGCCGTCGT
GCTCCCCGGAGTGGAGGCGGCCGAGCGCGCCGGGGTGCCCGCCTTCCTGGAGACCTCCGCGCCCCGCAAC
CTCCCCTTCTACGAGCGGCTCGGCTTCACCGTCACCGCCGACGTCGAGGTGCCCGAAGGACCGCGCACCT
GGTGCATGACCCGCAAGCCCGGTGCCAGTTAACGAATTCTAGATCTTGAGACAAATGGCAGTATTCATCC
ACAATTTTAAAAGAAAAGGGGGGATTGGGGGGTACAGTGCAGGGGAAAGAATAGTAGACATAATAGCAAC
AGACATACAAACTAAAGAATTACAAAAACAAATTACAAAAATTCAAAATTTTCGGGTTTATTACAGGGAC
AGCAGAGATCCACTTTGGCGCCGGCTCGAGGCCTGCAGGTGCAAAGATGGATAAAGTTTTAAACAGAGAG
GAATCTTTGCAGCTAATGGACCTTCTAGGTCTTGAAAGGAGTGGGAATTGGCTCCGGTGCCCGTCAGTGG
GCAGAGCGCACATCGCCCACAGTCCCCGAGAAGTTGGGGGGAGGGGTCGGCAATTGAACCGGTGCCTAGA
GAAGGTGGCGCGGGGTAAACTGGGAAAGTGATGTCGTGTACTGGCTCCGCCTTTTTCCCGAGGGTGGGGG
AGAACCGTATATAAGTGCAGTAGTCGCCGTGAACGTTCTTTTTCGCAACGGGTTTGCCGCCAGAACACAG
GTAAGTGCCGTGTGTGGTTCCCGCGGGCCTGGCCTCTTTACGGGTTATGGCCCTTGCGTGCCTTGAATTA
CTTCCACCTGGCTGCAGTACGTGATTCTTGATCCCGAGCTTCGGGTTGGAAGTGGGTGGGAGAGTTCGAG
GCCTTGCGCTTAAGGAGCCCCTTCGCCTCGTGCTTGAGTTGAGGCCTGGCCTGGGCGCTGGGGCCGCCGC
GTGCGAATCTGGTGGCACCTTCGCGCCTGTCTCGCTGCTTTCGATAAGTCTCTAGCCATTTAAAATTTTT
GATGACCTGCTGCGACGCTTTTTTTCTGGCAAGATAGTCTTGTAAATGCGGGCCAAGATCTGCACACTGG
TATTTCGGTTTTTGGGGCCGCGGGCGGCGACGGGGCCCGTGCGTCCCAGCGCACATGTTCGGCGAGGCGG
GGCCTGCGAGCGCGGCCACCGAGAATCGGACGGGGGTAGTCTCAAGCTGGCCGGCCTGCTCTGGTGCCTG
GCCTCGCGCCGCCGTGTATCGCCCCGCCCTGGGCGGCAAGGCTGGCCCGGTCGGCACCAGTTGCGTGAGC
GGAAAGATGGCCGCTTCCCGGCCCTGCTGCAGGGAGCTCAAAATGGAGGACGCGGCGCTCGGGAGAGCGG
GCGGGTGAGTCACCCACACAAAGGAAAAGGGCCTTTCCGTCCTCAGCCGTCGCTTCATGTGACTCCACGG
AGTACCGGGCGCCGTCCAGGCACCTCGATTAGTTCTCGAGCTTTTGGAGTACGTCGTCTTTAGGTTGGGG
GGAGGGGTTTTATGCGATGGAGTTTCCCCACACTGAGTGGGTGGAGACTGAAGTTAGGCCAGCTTGGCAC
TTGATGTAATTCTCCTTGGAATTTGCCCTTTTTGAGTTTGGATCTTGGTTCATTCTCAAGCCTCAGACAG
TGGTTCAAAGTTTTTTTCTTCCATTTCAGGTGTCGTGAGGCTAGCATCGATTGATCAACAAGTTTGTACA
AAAAAGTTGGCATGCAGGAGGGAGAATTGGCTATTTCTCCTATAAGCCCTGTGGCAGCCATGCCTCCCCT
AGGCACCCACGTGCAAGCCAGATGTGAAGCTCAAATTAACCTGCTGGGTGAAGGGGGGATCTGCAAGCTG
CCAGGAAGACTCCGCATCCAGCCCGCACTGTGGAGCAGGGAGGACGTGCTGCACTGGCTGCGCTGGGCAG
AGCAGGAGTACTCTCTGCCATGCACCGCGGAGCACGGGTTCGAGATGAACGGACGCGCCCTCTGCATCCT
CACCAAGGACGACTTCCGGCACCGTGCGCCCAGCTCAGGTGACGTCCTGTATGAGCTGCTCCAGTACATC
AAGACCCAGCGGCGAGCCCTGGTGTGTGGACCCTTTTTTGGAGGGATCTTCAGGCTGAAGACGCCCACCC
AGCACTCTCCAGTCCCCCCGGAAGAGGTGACTGGCCCCTCTCAGATGGACACCCGAAGGGGCCACCTGCT
GCAGCCACCAGACCCAGGGCTTACCAGCAACTTCGGCCACCTGGATGACCCTGGCCTGGCAAGGTGGACC
CCTGGCAAGGAGGAGTCCCTCAACTTATGTCACTGTGCAGAGCTCGGCTGCAGGACCCAGGGGGTCTGTT
CCTTCCCCGCGATGCCGCAGGCCCCCATTGACGGCAGGATCGCTGACTGCCGCCTGCTGTGGGATTACGT
GTATCAGCTGCTCCTTGATACCCGATATGAGCCCTACATCAAGTGGGAAGACAAGGACGCCAAGATCTTC
CGAGTTGTGGATCCAAATGGGCTCGCCAGACTCTGGGGAAATCACAAGAACCGGGTGAACATGACCTACG
AGAAGATGTCTCGTGCCCTGCGCCACTATTATAAGCTTAATATCATTAAGAAGGAACCGGGGCAGAAACT
CCTGTTCAGATTTCTAAAGACTCCGGGAAAGATGGTCCAGGACAAGCACAGCCACCTGGAGCCGCTGGAG
AGCCAGGAGCAGGACAGAATAGAGTTCAAGGACAAGAGGCCAGAAATCTCTCCGTGCCCAACTTTCTTGT
ACAAAGTGGTTGATATCGGTAAGCCTATCCCTAACCCTCTCCTCGGTCTCGATTCTACGTAGTAATGAAC
TAGTCCGTAACTTGAAAGTATTTCGATTTCTTGGCTTTATATATCTTGTGGAAAGGACGATGAATAAAGT
GCCTTTAGTGCACGACGCGTTAAGTCGACAATCAACCTCTGGATTACAAAATTTGTGAAAGATTGACTGG
TATTCTTAACTATGTTGCTCCTTTTACGCTATGTGGATACGCTGCTTTAATGCCTTTGTATCATGCTATT
GCTTCCCGTATGGCTTTCATTTTCTCCTCCTTGTATAAATCCTGGTTGCTGTCTCTTTATGAGGAGTTGT
GGCCCGTTGTCAGGCAACGTGGCGTGGTGTGCACTGTGTTTGCTGACGCAACCCCCACTGGTTGGGGCAT
TGCCACCACCTGTCAGCTCCTTTCCGGGACTTTCGCTTTCCCCCTCCCTATTGCCACGGCGGAACTCATC
GCCGCCTGCCTTGCCCGCTGCTGGACAGGGGCTCGGCTGTTGGGCACTGACAATTCCGTGGTGTTGTCGG
GGAAATCATCGTCCTTTCCTTGGCTGCTCGCCTGTGTTGCCACCTGGATTCTGCGCGGGACGTCCTTCTG
CTACGTCCCTTCGGCCCTCAATCCAGCGGACCTTCCTTCCCGCGGCCTGCTGCCGGCTCTGCGGCCTCTT
CCGCGTCTTCGCCTTCGCCCTCAGACGAGTCGGATCTCCCTTTGGGCCGCCTCCCCGCGTCGACTTTAAG
ACCAATGACTTACAAGGCAGCTGTAGATCTTAGCCACTTTTTAAAAGAAAAGGGGGGACTGGAAGGGCTA
ATTCACTCCCAACGAAGACAAGATCTGCTTTTTGCTTGTACTGGGTCTCTCTGGTTAGACCAGATCTGAG
CCTGGGAGCTCTCTGGCTAACTAGGGAACCCACTGCTTAAGCCTCAATAAAGCTTGCCTTGAGTGCTTCA
AGTAGTGTGTGCCCGTCTGTTGTGTGACTCTGGTAACTAGAGATCCCTCAGACCCTTTTAGTCAGTGTGG
AAAATCTCTAGCAGTACGTATAGTAGTTCATGTCATCTTATTATTCAGTATTTATAACTTGCAAAGAAAT
GAATATCAGAGAGTGAGAGGAACTTGTTTATTGCAGCTTATAATGGTTACAAATAAAGCAATAGCATCAC
AAATTTCACAAATAAAGCATTTTTTTCACTGCATTCTAGTTGTGGTTTGTCCAAACTCATCAATGTATCT
TATCATGTCTGGCTCTAGCTATCCCGCCCCTAACTCCGCCCATCCCGCCCCTAACTCCGCCCAGTTCCGC
CCATTCTCCGCCCCATGGCTGACTAATTTTTTTTATTTATGCAGAGGCCGAGGCCGCCTCGGCCTCTGAG
CTATTCCAGAAGTAGTGAGGAGGCTTTTTTGGAGGCCTAGGGACGTACCCAATTCGCCCTATAGTGAGTC
GTATTACGCGCGCTCACTGGCCGTCGTTTTACAACGTCGTGACTGGGAAAACCCTGGCGTTACCCAACTT
AATCGCCTTGCAGCACATCCCCCTTTCGCCAGCTGGCGTAATAGCGAAGAGGCCCGCACCGATCGCCCTT
CCCAACAGTTGCGCAGCCTGAATGGCGAATGGG
[124 nt withheld, positions 6824-6947]
C
[91 nt withheld, positions 6949-7039]
A
[49 nt withheld, positions 7041-7089]
CCTTTGACGTTGGAGTCCACGTTCTTT
[37 nt withheld, positions 7117-7153]
ACCCTATCTCGGTCTATTCTTTTGATTTATAAGGGATTTTGCCGATTTCGGCCTATTGGTTAAAAAATGA
GCTGATTTAACAAAAATTTAACGCGAATTTTAACAAAATATTAACGCTTACAATTTAGGTGGCACTTTTC
GGGGAAATGTGCGCGGAACCCCTATTTGTTTATTTTTCTAAATACATTCAAATATGTATCCGCTCATGAG
ACAATAACCCTGATAAATGCTTCAATAATATTGAAAAAGGAAGAGTATGAGTATTCAACATTTCCGTGTC
GCCCTTATTCCCTTTTTTGCGGCATTTTGCCTTCCTGTTTTTGCTCACCCAGAAACGCTGGTGAAAGTAA
AAGATGCTGAAGATCAGTTGGGTGCACGAGTGGGTTACATCGAACTGGATCTCAACAGCGGTAAGATCCT
TGAGAGTTTTCGCCCCGAAGAACGTTTTCCAATGATGAGCACTTTTAAAGTTCTGCTATGTGGCGCGGTA
TTATCCCGTATTGACGCCGGGCAAGAGCAACTCGGTCGCCGCATACACTATTCTCAGAATGACTTGGTTG
AGTACTCACCAGTCACAGAAAAGCATCTTACGGATGGCATGACAGTAAGAGAATTATGCAGTGCTGCCAT
AACCATGAGTGATAACACTGCGGCCAACTTACTTCTGACAACGATCGGAGGACCGAAGGAGCTAACCGCT
TTTTTGCACAACATGGGGGATCATGTAACTCGCCTTGATCGTTGGGAACCGGAGCTGAATGAAGCCATAC
CAAACGACGAGCGTGACACCACGATGCCTGTAGCAATGGCAACAACGTTGCGCAAACTATTAACTGGCGA
ACTACTTACTCTAGCTTCCCGGCAACAATTAATAGACTGGATGGAGGCGGATAAAGTTGCAGGACCACTT
CTGCGCTCGGCCCTTCCGGCTGGCTGGTTTATTGCTGATAAATCTGGAGCCGGTGAGCGTGGGTCTCGCG
GTATCATTGCAGCACTGGGGCCAGATGGTAAGCCCTCCCGTATCGTAGTTATCTACACGACGGGGAGTCA
GGCAACTATGGATGAACGAAATAGACAGATCGCTGAGATAGGTGCCTCACTGATTAAGCATTGGTAACTG
TCAGACCAAGTTTACTCATATATACTTTAGATTGATTTAAAACTTCATTTTTAATTTAAAAGGATCTAGG
TGAAGATCCTTTTTGATAATCTCATGACCAAAATCCCTTAACGTGAGTTTTCGTTCCACTGAGCGTCAGA
CCCCGTAGAAAAGATCAAAGGATCTTCTTGAGATCCTTTTTTTCTGCGCGTAATCTGCTGCTTGCAAACA
AAAAAACCACCGCTACCAGCGGTGGTTTGTTTGCCGGATCAAGAGCTACCAACTCTTTTTCCGAAGGTAA
CTGGCTTCAGCAGAGCGCAGATACCAAATACTGTTCTTCTAGTGTAGCCGTAGTTAGGCCACCACTTCAA
GAACTCTGTAGCACCGCCTACATACCTCGCTCTGCTAATCCTGTTACCAGTGGCTGCTGCCAGTGGCGAT
AAGTCGTGTCTTACCGGGTTGGACTCAAGACGATAGTTACCGGATAAGGCGCAGCGGTCGGGCTGAACGG
GGGGTTCGTGCACACAGCCCAGCTTGGAGCGAACGACCTACACCGAACTGAGATACCTACAGCGTGAGCT
ATGAGAAAGCGCCACGCTTCCCGAAGGGAGAAAGGCGGACAGGTATCCGGTAAGCGGCAGGGTCGGAACA
GGAGAGCGCACGAGGGAGCTTCCAGGGGGAAACGCCTGGTATCTTTATAGTCCTGTCGGGTTTCGCCACC
TCTGACTTGAGCGTCGATTTTTGTGATGCTCGTCAGGGGGGCGGAGCCTATGGAAAAACGCCAGCAACGC
GGCCTTTTTACGGTTCCTGGCCTTTTGCTGGCCTTTTGCTCACATGTTCTTTCCTGCGTTATCCCCTGAT
TCTGTGGATAACCGTATTACCGCCTTTGAGTGAGCTGATACCGCTCGCCGCAGCCGAACGACCGAGCGCA
GCGAGTCAGTGAGCGAGGAAGCGGAAGAGCGCCCAATACGCAAACCGCCTCTCCCCGCGCGTTGGCCGAT
TCATTAATGCAGCTGGCACGACAGGTTTCCCGACTGGAAAGCGGGCAGTGAGCGCAACGCAATTAATGTG
AGTTAGCTCACTCATTAGGCACCCCAGGCTTTACACTTTATGCTTCCGGCTCGTATGTTGTGTGGAATTG
TGAGCGGATAACAATTTCACACAGGAAACAGCTATGACCATGATTACGCCAAGCGCGCAATTAACCCTCA
CTAAAGGGAACAAAAGCTGGAGCTGCAAGC
