>Addgene plasmid #144939 | TFORF3463 | depositor partial sequence | sequence record 286932 | Insert
ATCGATTGATCAACAAGTTTGTACAAAAAAGTTGGCATGCAGGAGGGAGAATTGGCTATTTCTCCTATAA
GCCCTGTGGCAGCCATGCCTCCCCTAGGCACCCACGTGCAAGCCAGATGTGAAGCTCAAATTAACCTGCT
GGGTGAAGGGGGGATCTGCAAGCTGCCAGGAAGACTCCGCATCCAGCCCGCACTGTGGAGCAGGGAGGAC
GTGCTGCACTGGCTGCGCTGGGCAGAGCAGGAGTACTCTCTGCCATGCACCGCGGAGCACGGGTTCGAGA
TGAACGGACGCGCCCTCTGCATCCTCACCAAGGACGACTTCCGGCACCGTGCGCCCAGCTCAGGTGACGT
CCTGTATGAGCTGCTCCAGTACATCAAGACCCAGCGGCGAGCCCTGGTGTGTGGACCCTTTTTTGGAGGG
ATCTTCAGGCTGAAGACGCCCACCCAGCACTCTCCAGTCCCCCCGGAAGAGGTGACTGGCCCCTCTCAGA
TGGACACCCGAAGGGGCCACCTGCTGCAGCCACCAGACCCAGGGCTTACCAGCAACTTCGGCCACCTGGA
TGACCCTGGCCTGGCAAGGTGGACCCCTGGCAAGGAGGAGTCCCTCAACTTATGTCACTGTGCAGAGCTC
GGCTGCAGGACCCAGGGGGTCTGTTCCTTCCCCGCGATGCCGCAGGCCCCCATTGACGGCAGGATCGCTG
ACTGCCGCCTGCTGTGGGATTACGTGTATCAGCTGCTCCTTGATACCCGATATGAGCCCTACATCAAGTG
GGAAGACAAGGACGCCAAGATCTTCCGAGTTGTGGATCCAAATGGGCTCGCCAGACTCTGGGGAAATCAC
AAGAACCGGGTGAACATGACCTACGAGAAGATGTCTCGTGCCCTGCGCCACTATTATAAGCTTAATATCA
TTAAGAAGGAACCGGGGCAGAAACTCCTGTTCAGATTTCTAAAGACTCCGGGAAAGATGGTCCAGGACAA
GCACAGCCACCTGGAGCCGCTGGAGAGCCAGGAGCAGGACAGAATAGAGTTCAAGGACAAGAGGCCAGAA
ATCTCTCCGTGCCCAACTTTCTTGTACAAAGTGGTTGATATCGGTAAGCCTATCCCTAACCCTCTCCTCG
GTCTCGATTCTACGTAGTAATGAACTAGTCCGTAACTTGAAAGTATTTCGATTTCTTGGCTTTATATATC
TTGTGGAAAGGACGATGAATAAAGTGCCTTTAGTGCACG
