>Addgene plasmid #144939 | TFORF3463 | depositor partial sequence | sequence record 286933 | Barcode
TGAATAAAGTGCCTTTAGTGCACG
